Addgene plasmid #14226: pAG425GPD-ccdB-EYFP
Purpose: (Empty Backbone)
Depositing lab: Susan Lindquist. Depositing organization: Whitehead Institute for Biomedical Research. Publication: A suite of Gateway cloning vectors for high-throughput genetic analysis in Saccharomyces cerevisiae. Alberti S, Gitler AD, Lindquist S. Yeast. 2007 Oct . 24(10):913-9. 10.1002/yea.1502 PubMed 17583893.
Backbone
  Vector backbone: pRS425
  Vector type: Yeast Expression ; Gateway Destination
  Selectable markers: LEU2
Growth in bacteria
  Bacterial resistance: Chloramphenicol and Ampicillin, 25 & 100 μg/mL
  Growth temperature: 37°C
  Growth strain: ccdB Survival
  Growth instructions: DB3.1, ccdB Survival
  Copy number: Unknown
Gene/Insert
  Gene/Insert name: None
  Tag / fusion protein: EYFP (C terminal on backbone)
  Cloning method: Gateway Cloning
  Sequencing primers: 5′ GPDPro_F
Terms and licenses: Academic/Nonprofit Terms; Industry Terms: Not Available to Industry
Depositor comments: Type of plasmid: 2-micron. This plasmid contains the Gateway technology from Invitrogen; Invitrogen requires purchasing of Gateway Clonase for carrying out the Gateway recombinational cloning reaction http://www.invitrogen.com Please note that the full plasmid sequence is provided as a reference only, and may not match the exact sequence of the plasmid.
How to cite: pAG425GPD-ccdB-EYFP was a gift from Susan Lindquist (Addgene plasmid # 14226 ; http://n2t.net/addgene:14226 ; RRID:Addgene_14226)
