[The description below was written by a language model from this plasmid's Addgene catalogue record and pLannotate feature annotations shown in this document.]
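Description:
pAG425GPD-ccdB-EYFP is an empty Gateway destination vector for protein expression in Saccharomyces cerevisiae, built on the pRS425 backbone and about 10.2 kb in the depositor's reference sequence, which the record notes may not match the physical plasmid exactly. It is an episomal shuttle plasmid. The yeast 2μ origin supports multicopy maintenance in yeast, with selection through the LEU2 auxotrophic marker under its own promoter. A high-copy ColE1/pUC-type origin and the AmpR β-lactamase gene support propagation in E. coli. An f1 origin, flanking T3 and T7 promoters, and lac/lacZα remnants are carried over from the pBluescript-derived backbone.

The expression unit is driven by the strong constitutive GPD (TDH3/GAP) promoter and closed by the CYC1 terminator. Between them lies the Gateway cassette, in which attR1 and attR2 sites flank a chloramphenicol resistance gene and the ccdB toxin gene. This is followed directly by an EYFP coding sequence. In an LR recombination with an entry clone, the CmR–ccdB segment is exchanged for the gene of interest. If that gene lacks a stop codon and is in frame, it is expressed as a C-terminal EYFP fusion. Because CcdB poisons DNA gyrase, the unrecombined vector must be grown in ccdB-tolerant strains under ampicillin and chloramphenicol. Ordinary E. coli strains therefore counter-select against non-recombinant plasmid after the LR reaction.

No insert is present. The plasmid belongs to a suite of yeast Gateway vectors designed for high-throughput genetic analysis, and it suits constitutive high-level expression and fluorescence-based localisation or detection of tagged proteins in yeast.
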