Features (pLannotate 1.2.2; 31 found; start..end, strand, type, name):
     69..1411    +  rep_origin     2μ ori: yeast 2μ plasmid origin of replication
   1438..1542    +  promoter       AmpR promoter: bla
   1543..2403    +  CDS            AmpR: β-lactamase; bla; confers resistance to ampicillin, carbenicillin, and related antibiotics
   2574..3162    +  rep_origin     ori: high-copy-number ColE1/pMB1/pBR322/pUC origin of replication
   3345..3437    +  CDS            lacI (fragment): lac repressor; lacI; The lac repressor binds to the lac operator to inhibit transcription in E. coli. This inhibition can be relieved by adding lactose or isopropyl-β-D-thiogalactopyranoside (IPTG).
   3450..3471    +  protein_bind   CAP binding site: CAP binding activates transcription in the presence of cAMP. E. coli catabolite activator protein
   3486..3516    +  promoter       lac promoter: promoter for the E. coli lac operon
   3524..3540    +  protein_bind   lac operator: The lac repressor binds to the lac operator to inhibit transcription in E. coli. This inhibition can be relieved by adding lactose or isopropyl-β-D-thiogalactopyranoside (IPTG). lac repressor encoded by lacI
   3585..3603    +  promoter       T3 promoter: promoter for bacteriophage T3 RNA polymerase
   3632..4276    +  promoter       GAP promoter: S. cerevisiae TDH3; promoter for glyceraldehyde-3-phosphate dehydrogenase
   4282..4302    +  misc_feature   MCS (fragment): pBluescript multiple cloning site
   4306..4430    +  protein_bind   attR1: mutant version of attR; recombination site for the Gateway® LR reaction LR Clonase™
   4455..4485    +  promoter       lac UV5 promoter: E. coli lac promoter with an "up" mutation
   4509..4538    +  promoter       cat promoter (fragment): promoter of the E. coli cat gene encoding chloramphenicol acetyltransferase
   4539..5198    +  CDS            CmR: chloramphenicol acetyltransferase; cat; confers resistance to chloramphenicol
   5380..5538    +  CDS            ccdA (fragment): CCDA_ECO57 - Also known as H, letA. Experimental evidence at protein level: Swiss-Prot protein existence level 1. Antitoxin component of a type II toxin-antitoxin (TA) system which inhibits the post-segregational killing (PSK) of plasmid-free cells, also referred to as a plasmid addiction system. Binds to and blocks the activity of CcdB; will also remove bound CcdB protein from the CcdB-GyrA complex by forming a CcdA-CcdB complex, a process termed rejuvenation. Functions as a transcriptional corepressor for the ccdAB operon, repression also requires CcdB (By similarity). From Escherichia coli
   5543..5845    +  CDS            ccdB: CCDB_ECOLI - Also known as G, letB, letD. Experimental evidence at protein level: Swiss-Prot protein existence level 1. Toxic component of a type II toxin-antitoxin (TA) system, functioning in plasmid maintainence. Responsible for the post- segregational killing (PSK) of plasmid-free cells, also referred to as a plasmid addiction system. Half-life of over 2 hours. Cell killing by CcdB is accompanied by filamentation, defects in chromosome and plasmid segregation, defects in cell division, formation of anucleate cells, decreased DNA synthesis and plasmid loss. Interferes with the activity of DN
   5889..6013    -  protein_bind   attR2: mutant version of attR; recombination site for the Gateway® LR reaction LR Clonase™
   6017..6044    +  misc_feature   MCS (fragment): pBluescript multiple cloning site
   6045..6764    +  CDS            EYFP: enhanced YFP mammalian codon-optimized
   6771..7018    +  terminator     CYC1 terminator: S. cerevisiae CYC1; transcription terminator for CYC1
   7037..7055    -  promoter       T7 promoter: promoter for bacteriophage T7 RNA polymerase
   7063..7218    +  CDS            lacZα (fragment): LacZα fragment of β-galactosidase; lacZ fragment
   7226..7681    +  rep_origin     f1 ori (sequence partly withheld): f1 bacteriophage origin of replication; arrow indicates direction of (+) strand synthesis
   7682..7734    -  misc_feature   bom (fragment): basis of mobility region from pBR322
   7764..7841    +  CDS            YO192_YEAST (fragment): Experimental evidence at protein level: Swiss-Prot protein existence level 1. From Saccharomyces cerevisiae (strain ATCC 204508 / S288c) (Baker's yeast).
   7981..8385    +  promoter       LEU2 promoter: S. cerevisiae LEU2
   8398..9492    +  CDS            LEU2: 3-isopropylmalate dehydrogenase, required for leucine biosynthesis; S. cerevisiae LEU2; yeast auxotrophic marker
   9854..9955    -  CDS            NFS1 (fragment): NFS1_YEAST - Also known as SPL1 From Saccharomyces cerevisiae (strain ATCC 204508 / S288c) (Baker's yeast).
   9968..10018   -  misc_feature   bom (fragment): basis of mobility region from pBR322
  10120..1       -  CDS            rop (fragment) (across the origin): Rop protein, which maintains plasmids at low copy number; rop
>Addgene plasmid #14226 | pAG425GPD-ccdB-EYFP | depositor full sequence | sequence record 7889 | Author sequence
GACGAAAGGGCCTCGTGATACGCCTATTTTTATAGGTTAATGTCATGATAATAATGGTTTCTTAGTATGA
TCCAATATCAAAGGAAATGATAGCATTGAAGGATGAGACTAATCCAATTGAGGAGTGGCAGCATATAGAA
CAGCTAAAGGGTAGTGCTGAAGGAAGCATACGATACCCCGCATGGAATGGGATAATATCACAGGAGGTAC
TAGACTACCTTTCATCCTACATAAATAGACGCATATAAGTACGCATTTAAGCATAAACACGCACTATGCC
GTTCTTCTCATGTATATATATATACAGGCAACACGCAGATATAGGTGCGACGTGAACAGTGAGCTGTATG
TGCGCAGCTCGCGTTGCATTTTCGGAAGCGCTCGTTTTCGGAAACGCTTTGAAGTTCCTATTCCGAAGTT
CCTATTCTCTAGAAAGTATAGGAACTTCAGAGCGCTTTTGAAAACCAAAAGCGCTCTGAAGACGCACTTT
CAAAAAACCAAAAACGCACCGGACTGTAACGAGCTACTAAAATATTGCGAATACCGCTTCCACAAACATT
GCTCAAAAGTATCTCTTTGCTATATATCTCTGTGCTATATCCCTATATAACCTACCCATCCACCTTTCGC
TCCTTGAACTTGCATCTAAACTCGACCTCTACATTTTTTATGTTTATCTCTAGTATTACTCTTTAGACAA
AAAAATTGTAGTAAGAACTATTCATAGAGTGAATCGAAAACAATACGAAAATGTAAACATTTCCTATACG
TAGTATATAGAGACAAAATAGAAGAAACCGTTCATAATTTTCTGACCAATGAAGAATCATCAACGCTATC
ACTTTCTGTTCACAAAGTATGCGCAATCCACATCGGTATAGAATATAATCGGGGATGCCTTTATCTTGAA
AAAATGCACCCGCAGCTTCGCTAGTAATCAGTAAACGCGGGAAGTGGAGTCAGGCTTTTTTTATGGAAGA
GAAAATAGACACCAAAGTAGCCTTCTTCTAACCTTAACGGACCTACAGTGCAAAAAGTTATCAAGAGACT
GCATTATAGAGCGCACAAAGGAGAAAAAAAGTAATCTAAGATGCTTTGTTAGAAAAATAGCGCTCTCGGG
ATGCATTTTTGTAGAACAAAAAAGAAGTATAGATTCTTTGTTGGTAAAATAGCGCTCTCGCGTTGCATTT
CTGTTCTGTAAAAATGCAGCTCAGATTCTTTGTTTGAAAAATTAGCGCTCTCGCGTTGCATTTTTGTTTT
ACAAAAATGAAGCACAGATTCTTCGTTGGTAAAATAGCGCTTTCGCGTTGCATTTCTGTTCTGTAAAAAT
GCAGCTCAGATTCTTTGTTTGAAAAATTAGCGCTCTCGCGTTGCATTTTTGTTCTACAAAATGAAGCACA
GATGCTTCGTTCAGGTGGCACTTTTCGGGGAAATGTGCGCGGAACCCCTATTTGTTTATTTTTCTAAATA
CATTCAAATATGTATCCGCTCATGAGACAATAACCCTGATAAATGCTTCAATAATATTGAAAAAGGAAGA
GTATGAGTATTCAACATTTCCGTGTCGCCCTTATTCCCTTTTTTGCGGCATTTTGCCTTCCTGTTTTTGC
TCACCCAGAAACGCTGGTGAAAGTAAAAGATGCTGAAGATCAGTTGGGTGCACGAGTGGGTTACATCGAA
CTGGATCTCAACAGCGGTAAGATCCTTGAGAGTTTTCGCCCCGAAGAACGTTTTCCAATGATGAGCACTT
TTAAAGTTCTGCTATGTGGCGCGGTATTATCCCGTATTGACGCCGGGCAAGAGCAACTCGGTCGCCGCAT
ACACTATTCTCAGAATGACTTGGTTGAGTACTCACCAGTCACAGAAAAGCATCTTACGGATGGCATGACA
GTAAGAGAATTATGCAGTGCTGCCATAACCATGAGTGATAACACTGCGGCCAACTTACTTCTGACAACGA
TCGGAGGACCGAAGGAGCTAACCGCTTTTTTGCACAACATGGGGGATCATGTAACTCGCCTTGATCGTTG
GGAACCGGAGCTGAATGAAGCCATACCAAACGACGAGCGTGACACCACGATGCCTGTAGCAATGGCAACA
ACGTTGCGCAAACTATTAACTGGCGAACTACTTACTCTAGCTTCCCGGCAACAATTAATAGACTGGATGG
AGGCGGATAAAGTTGCAGGACCACTTCTGCGCTCGGCCCTTCCGGCTGGCTGGTTTATTGCTGATAAATC
TGGAGCCGGTGAGCGTGGGTCTCGCGGTATCATTGCAGCACTGGGGCCAGATGGTAAGCCCTCCCGTATC
GTAGTTATCTACACGACGGGGAGTCAGGCAACTATGGATGAACGAAATAGACAGATCGCTGAGATAGGTG
CCTCACTGATTAAGCATTGGTAACTGTCAGACCAAGTTTACTCATATATACTTTAGATTGATTTAAAACT
TCATTTTTAATTTAAAAGGATCTAGGTGAAGATCCTTTTTGATAATCTCATGACCAAAATCCCTTAACGT
GAGTTTTCGTTCCACTGAGCGTCAGACCCCGTAGAAAAGATCAAAGGATCTTCTTGAGATCCTTTTTTTC
TGCGCGTAATCTGCTGCTTGCAAACAAAAAAACCACCGCTACCAGCGGTGGTTTGTTTGCCGGATCAAGA
GCTACCAACTCTTTTTCCGAAGGTAACTGGCTTCAGCAGAGCGCAGATACCAAATACTGTCCTTCTAGTG
TAGCCGTAGTTAGGCCACCACTTCAAGAACTCTGTAGCACCGCCTACATACCTCGCTCTGCTAATCCTGT
TACCAGTGGCTGCTGCCAGTGGCGATAAGTCGTGTCTTACCGGGTTGGACTCAAGACGATAGTTACCGGA
TAAGGCGCAGCGGTCGGGCTGAACGGGGGGTTCGTGCACACAGCCCAGCTTGGAGCGAACGACCTACACC
GAACTGAGATACCTACAGCGTGAGCTATGAGAAAGCGCCACGCTTCCCGAAGGGAGAAAGGCGGACAGGT
ATCCGGTAAGCGGCAGGGTCGGAACAGGAGAGCGCACGAGGGAGCTTCCAGGGGGAAACGCCTGGTATCT
TTATAGTCCTGTCGGGTTTCGCCACCTCTGACTTGAGCGTCGATTTTTGTGATGCTCGTCAGGGGGGCGG
AGCCTATGGAAAAACGCCAGCAACGCGGCCTTTTTACGGTTCCTGGCCTTTTGCTGGCCTTTTGCTCACA
TGTTCTTTCCTGCGTTATCCCCTGATTCTGTGGATAACCGTATTACCGCCTTTGAGTGAGCTGATACCGC
TCGCCGCAGCCGAACGACCGAGCGCAGCGAGTCAGTGAGCGAGGAAGCGGAAGAGCGCCCAATACGCAAA
CCGCCTCTCCCCGCGCGTTGGCCGATTCATTAATGCAGCTGGCACGACAGGTTTCCCGACTGGAAAGCGG
GCAGTGAGCGCAACGCAATTAATGTGAGTTACCTCACTCATTAGGCACCCCAGGCTTTACACTTTATGCT
TCCGGCTCCTATGTTGTGTGGAATTGTGAGCGGATAACAATTTCACACAGGAAACAGCTATGACCATGAT
TACGCCAAGCGCGCAATTAACCCTCACTAAAGGGAACAAAAGCTGGAGCTCTTCGAGTTTATCATTATCA
ATACTCGCCATTTCAAAGAATACGTAAATAATTAATAGTAGTGATTTTCCTAACTTTATTTAGTCAAAAA
ATTAGCCTTTTAATTCTGCTGTAACCCGTACATGCCCAAAATAGGGGGCGGGTTACACAGAATATATAAC
ACCGAAGGTGCCTGGGTGAACAGGTTTATTCCTGGCATCCACTAAATATAATGGAGCCCGCTTTTTAAGC
TGGCATCCAGAAAAAAAAAGAATCCCAGCACCAAAATATTGTTTTCTTCACCAACCATCAGTTCATAGGT
CCATTCTCTTAGCGCAACTACAGAGAACAGGGGCACAAACAGGCAAAAAACGGGCACAACCTCAATGGAG
TGATGCAACCTGCCTGGAGTAAATGATGACACAAGGCAATTGACCCACGCATGTATCTATCTCATTTTCT
TACACCTTCTATTACCTTCTGCTCTCTCTGATTTGGAAAAAGCTGAAAAAAAAGGTTGAAACCAGTTCCC
TGAAATTATTCCCCTACTTGACTAATAAGTATATAAAGACGGTAGGTATTGATTGTAATTCTGTAAATCT
ATTTCTTAAACTTCTTAAATTCTACTTTTATAGTTAGTCTTTTTTTTAGTTTTAAAACACCAGAACTTAG
TTTCGACGGATTCTAGAACTAGTGGATCCCCCATCACAAGTTTGTACAAAAAAGCTGAACGAGAAACGTA
AAATGATATAAATATCAATATATTAAATTAGATTTTGCATAAAAAACAGACTACATAATACTGTAAAACA
CAACATATCCAGTCACTATGGCGGCCGCATTAGGCACCCCAGGCTTTACACTTTATGCTTCCGGCTCGTA
TAATGTGTGGATTTTGAGTTAGGATCCGTCGAGATTTTCAGGAGCTAAGGAAGCTAAAATGGAGAAAAAA
ATCACTGGATATACCACCGTTGATATATCCCAATGGCATCGTAAAGAACATTTTGAGGCATTTCAGTCAG
TTGCTCAATGTACCTATAACCAGACCGTTCAGCTGGATATTACGGCCTTTTTAAAGACCGTAAAGAAAAA
TAAGCACAAGTTTTATCCGGCCTTTATTCACATTCTTGCCCGCCTGATGAATGCTCATCCGGAATTCCGT
ATGGCAATGAAAGACGGTGAGCTGGTGATATGGGATAGTGTTCACCCTTGTTACACCGTTTTCCATGAGC
AAACTGAAACGTTTTCATCGCTCTGGAGTGAATACCACGACGATTTCCGGCAGTTTCTACACATATATTC
GCAAGATGTGGCGTGTTACGGTGAAAACCTGGCCTATTTCCCTAAAGGGTTTATTGAGAATATGTTTTTC
GTCTCAGCCAATCCCTGGGTGAGTTTCACCAGTTTTGATTTAAACGTGGCCAATATGGACAACTTCTTCG
CCCCCGTTTTCACCATGGGCAAATATTATACGCAAGGCGACAAGGTGCTGATGCCGCTGGCGATTCAGGT
TCATCATGCCGTCTGTGATGGCTTCCATGTCGGCAGAATGCTTAATGAATTACAACAGTACTGCGATGAG
TGGCAGGGCGGGGCGTAAACGCCGCGTGGATCCGGCTTACTAAAAGCCAGATAACAGTATGCGTATTTGC
GCGCTGATTTTTGCGGTATAAGAATATATACTGATATGTATACCCGAAGTATGTCAAAAAGAGGTATGCT
ATGAAGCAGCGTATTACAGTGACAGTTGACAGCGACAGCTATCAGTTGCTCAAGGCATATATGATGTCAA
TATCTCCGGTCTGGTAAGCACAACCATGCAGAATGAAGCCCGTCGTCTGCGTGCCGAACGCTGGAAAGCG
GAAAATCAGGAAGGGATGGCTGAGGTCGCCCGGTTTATTGAAATGAACGGCTCTTTTGCTGACGAGAACA
GGGGCTGGTGAAATGCAGTTTAAGGTTTACACCTATAAAAGAGAGAGCCGTTATCGTCTGTTTGTGGATG
TACAGAGTGATATTATTGACACGCCCGGGCGACGGATGGTGATCCCCCTGGCCAGTGCACGTCTGCTGTC
AGATAAAGTCTCCCGTGAACTTTACCCGGTGGTGCATATCGGGGATGAAAGCTGGCGCATGATGACCACC
GATATGGCCAGTGTGCCGGTCTCCGTTATCGGGGAAGAAGTGGCTGATCTCAGCCACCGCGAAAATGACA
TCAAAAACGCCATTAACCTGATGTTCTGGGGAATATAAATGTCAGGCTCCCTTATACACAGCCAGTCTGC
AGGTCGACCATAGTGACTGGATATGTTGTGTTTTACAGTATTATGTAGTCTGTTTTTTATGCAAAATCTA
ATTTAATATATTGATATTTATATCATTTTACGTTTCTCGTTCAGCTTTCTTGTACAAAGTGGTGATGGGC
TGCAGGAATTCGATATCAAGCTTAATGGTGAGCAAGGGCGAGGAGCTGTTCACCGGGGTGGTGCCCATCC
TGGTCGAGCTGGACGGCGACGTAAACGGCCACAAGTTCAGCGTGTCCGGCGAGGGCGAGGGCGATGCCAC
CTACGGCAAGCTGACCCTGAAGTTCATCTGCACCACCGGCAAGCTGCCCGTGCCCTGGCCCACCCTCGTG
ACCACCTTCGGCTACGGCCTGCAGTGCTTCGCCCGCTACCCCGACCACATGAAGCAGCACGACTTCTTCA
AGTCCGCCATGCCCGAAGGCTACGTCCAGGAGCGCACCATCTTCTTCAAGGACGACGGCAACTACAAGAC
CCGCGCCGAGGTGAAGTTCGAGGGCGACACCCTGGTGAACCGCATCGAGCTGAAGGGCATCGACTTCAAG
GAGGACGGCAACATCCTGGGGCACAAGCTGGAGTACAACTACAACAGCCACAACGTCTATATCATGGCCG
ACAAGCAGAAGAACGGCATCAAGGTGAACTTCAAGATCCGCCACAACATCGAGGACGGCAGCGTGCAGCT
CGCCGACCACTACCAGCAGAACACCCCCATCGGCGACGGCCCCGTGCTGCTGCCCGACAACCACTACCTG
AGCTACCAGTCCGCCCTGAGCAAAGACCCCAACGAGAAGCGCGATCACATGGTCCTGCTGGAGTTCGTGA
CCGCCGCCGGGATCACTCTCGGCATGGACGAGCTGTACAAGTAACTCGAGTCATGTAATTAGTTATGTCA
CGCTTACATTCACGCCCTCCCCCCACATCCGCTCTAACCGAAAAGGAAGGAGTTAGACAACCTGAAGTCT
AGGTCCCTATTTATTTTTTTATAGTTATGTTAGTATTAAGAACGTTATTTATATTTCAAATTTTTCTTTT
TTTTCTGTACAGACGCGTGTACGCATGTAACATTATACTGAAAACCTTGCTTGAGAAGGTTTTGGGACGC
TCGAAGGCTTTAATTTGCGGCCGGTACCCAATTCGCCCTATAGTGAGTCGTATTACGCGCGCTCACTGGC
CGTCGTTTTACAACGTCGTGACTGGGAAAACCCTGGCGTTACCCAACTTAATCGCCTTGCAGCACATCCC
CCTTTCGCCAGCTGGCGTAATAGCGAAGAGGCCCGCACCGATCGCCCTTCCCAACAGTTGCGCAGCCTGA
ATGGCGAATGGCGCG
[124 nt withheld, positions 7226-7349]
C
[91 nt withheld, positions 7351-7441]
A
[49 nt withheld, positions 7443-7491]
CCTTTGACGTTGGAGTCCACGTTCTTT
[37 nt withheld, positions 7519-7555]
ACCCTATCTCGGTCTATTCTTTTGATTTATAAGGGATTTTGCCGATTTCGGCCTATTGGTTAAAAAATGA
GCTGATTTAACAAAAATTTAACGCGAATTTTAACAAAATATTAACGTTTACAATTTCCTGATGCGGTATT
TTCTCCTTACGCATCTGTGCGGTATTTCACACCGCATATCGACGGTCGAGGAGAACTTCTAGTATATCCA
CATACCTAATATTATTGCCTTATTAAAAATGGAATCCCAACAATTACATCAAAATCCACATTCTCTTCAA
AATCAATTGTCCTGTACTTCCTTGTTCATGTGTGTTCAAAAACGTTATATTTATAGGATAATTATACTCT
ATTTCTCAACAAGTAATTGGTTGTTTGGCCGAGCGGTCTAAGGCGCCTGATTCAAGAAATATCTTGACCG
CAGTTAACTGTGGGAATACTCAGGTATCGTAAGATGCAAGAGTTCGAATCTCTTAGCAACCATTATTTTT
TTCCTCAACATAACGAGAACACACAGGGGCGCTATCGCACAGAATCAAATTCGATGACTGGAAATTTTTT
GTTAATTTCAGAGGTCGCCTGACGCATATACCTTTTTCAACTGAAAAATTGGGAGAAAAAGGAAAGGTGA
GAGGCCGGAACCGGCTTTTCATATAGAATAGAGAAGCGTTCATGACTAAATGCTTGCATCACAATACTTG
AAGTTGACAATATTATTTAAGGACCTATTGTTTTTTCCAATAGGTGGTTAGCAATCGTCTTACTTTCTAA
CTTTTCTTACCTTTTACATTTCAGCAATATATATATATATTTCAAGGATATACCATTCTAATGTCTGCCC
CTATGTCTGCCCCTAAGAAGATCGTCGTTTTGCCAGGTGACCACGTTGGTCAAGAAATCACAGCCGAAGC
CATTAAGGTTCTTAAAGCTATTTCTGATGTTCGTTCCAATGTCAAGTTCGATTTCGAAAATCATTTAATT
GGTGGTGCTGCTATCGATGCTACAGGTGTCCCACTTCCAGATGAGGCGCTGGAAGCCTCCAAGAAGGTTG
ATGCCGTTTTGTTAGGTGCTGTGGCTGGTCCTAAATGGGGTACCGGTAGTGTTAGACCTGAACAAGGTTT
ACTAAAAATCCGTAAAGAACTTCAATTGTACGCCAACTTAAGACCATGTAACTTTGCATCCGACTCTCTT
TTAGACTTATCTCCAATCAAGCCACAATTTGCTAAAGGTACTGACTTCGTTGTTGTCAGAGAATTAGTGG
GAGGTATTTACTTTGGTAAGAGAAAGGAAGACGATGGTGATGGTGTCGCTTGGGATAGTGAACAATACAC
CGTTCCAGAAGTGCAAAGAATCACAAGAATGGCCGCTTTCATGGCCCTACAACATGAGCCACCATTGCCT
ATTTGGTCCTTGGATAAAGCTAATCTTTTGGCCTCTTCAAGATTATGGAGAAAAACTGTGGAGGAAACCA
TCAAGAACGAATTCCCTACATTGAAGGTTCAACATCAATTGATTGATTCTGCCGCCATGATCCTAGTTAA
GAACCCAACCCACCTAAATGGTATTATAATCACCAGCAACATGTTTGGTGATATCATCTCCGATGAAGCC
TCCGTTATCCCAGGTTCCTTGGGTTTGTTGCCATCTGCGTCCTTGGCCTCTTTGCCAGACAAGAACACCG
CATTTGGTTTGTACGAACCATGCCACGGTTCTGCTCCAGATTTGCCAAAGAATAAGGTTGACCCTATCGC
CACTATCTTGTCTGCTGCAATGATGTTGAAATTGTCATTGAACTTGCCTGAAGAAGGTAAGGCCATTGAA
GATGCAGTTAAAAAGGTTTTGGATGCAGGTATCAGAACTGGTGATTTAGGTGGTTCCAACAGTACCACCG
AAGTCGGTGATGCTGTCGCCGAAGAAGTTAAGAAAATCCTTGCTTAAAAAGATTCTCTTTTTTTATGATA
TTTGTACATAAACTTTATAAATGAAATTCATAATAGAAACGACACGAAATTACAAAATGGAATATGTTCA
TAGGGTAGACGAAACTATATACGCAATCTACATACATTTATCAAGAAGGAGAAAAAGGAGGATAGTAAAG
GAATACAGGTAAGCAAATTGATACTAATGGCTCAACGTGATAAGGAAAAAGAATTGCACTTTAACATTAA
TATTGACAAGGAGGAGGGCACCACACAAAAAGTTAGGTGTAACAGAAAATCATGAAACTACGATTCCTAA
TTTGATATTGGAGGATTTTCTCTAAAAAAAAAAAAATACAACAAATAAAAAACACTCAATGACCTGACCA
TTTGATGGAGTTTAAGTCAATACCTTCTTGAAGCATTTCCCATAATGGTGAAAGTTCCCTCAAGAATTTT
ACTCTGTCAGAAACGGCCTTACGACGTAGTCGATATGGTGCACTCTCAGTACAATCTGCTCTGATGCCGC
ATAGTTAAGCCAGCCCCGACACCCGCCAACACCCGCTGACGCGCCCTGACGGGCTTGTCTGCTCCCGGCA
TCCGCTTACAGACAAGCTGTGACCGTCTCCGGGAGCTGCATGTGTCAGAGGTTTTCACCGTCATCACCGA
AACGCGCGA
