>Addgene plasmid #14226 | pAG425GPD-ccdB-EYFP | addgene partial sequence | sequence record 20643 | 14226 with pRS_marker
GTTAAGGCCGTTTCTGACAGAGTAAAATTCTTGGAGGGAACTTTCACCATTATGGGAAATGGTTCAAGAA
GGTATTGACTTAAACTCCATCAAATGGTCAGGTCATTGAGTGTTTTTTATTTGTTGTATTTTTTTTTTTT
TAGAGAAAATCCTCCAATATATAAATTAGGAATCATAGTTTCATGATTTTCTGTTACACCTAACTTTTTG
TGTGGTGCCCTCCTCCTTGTCAATATTAATGTTAAAGTGCAATTCTTTTTCCTTATCACGTTGAGCCATT
AGTATCAATTTGCTTACCTGTATTCCTTTACATCCTCCTTTTTCTCCTTCTTGATAAATGTATGTAGATT
GCGTATATAGTTTCGTCTACCCTATGAACATATTCCATTTTGTAATTTCGTGTCGTTTCTATTATGAATT
TCATTTATAAAGTTTATGTACAAATATCATAAAAAAAGAGAATCTTTTTAAGCAAGGATTTTCTTAACTT
CTTCGGCGACAGCATCACCGACTTCGGTGGTACTGTTGGAACCACCTAAATCACCAGTTCTGATACCTGC
ATCCAAAACCTTTTTAACTGCATCTTCAATGGCCTTACCTTCTTCAGGCAAGTTCAATGACAATTTCAAC
ATCATTGCAGCAGACAAGATAGTGGCGATAGGGTTGACCTTATTCTTTGGCAAATCTGG
