>Addgene plasmid #14226 | pAG425GPD-ccdB-EYFP | addgene partial sequence | sequence record 20644 | 14226 with GW5
AAGCCTGGGGTGCCTAATGCGGCCGCCATAGTGACTGGATATGTTGTGTTTTACAGTATTATGTAGTCTG
TTTTTTATGCAAAATCTAATTTAATATATTGATATTTATATCATTTTACGTTTCTCGTTCAGCTTTTTTG
TACAAACTTGTGATGGGGGATCCACTAGTTCTAGAATCCGTCGAAACTAAGTTCTGGTGTTTTAAAACTA
AAAAAAAGACTAACTATAAAAGTAGAATTTAAGAAGTTTAAGAAATAGATTTACAGAATTACAATCAATA
CCTACCGTCTTTATATACTTATTAGTCAAGTAGGGGAATAATTTCAGGGAACTGGTTTCAACCTTTTTTT
TCAGCTTTTTCCAAATCAGAGAGAGCAGAAGGTAATAGAAGGTGTAAGAAAATGAGATAGATACATGCGT
GGGTCAATTGCCTTGTGTCATCATTTACTCCAGGCAGGTTGCATCACTCCATTGAGGTTGTGCCCGTTTT
TTGCCTGTTTGTGCCCCTGTTCTCTGTAGTTGCGCTAAGAGAATGGACCTATGAACTGATGGTTGGTGAA
GAAAACAATATTTTGGTGCTGGGATTCTTTTTTTTTCTGGATGCCAGCTTAAAAAGCGGGCTCCATTATA
TTTAGTGGATGCCAGGAATAAACTGTTCACCCAGACACCTACGATGTTATATATTCTGTGTAACC
