>Addgene plasmid #14226 | pAG425GPD-ccdB-EYFP | addgene partial sequence | sequence record 20645 | 14226 with GW3
TTCGTTTCGGGGAAGAGTGGCTGATCTCAGCCACCGCGAAAATGACATCAAAAACGCCATTAACCTGATG
TTCTGGGGAATATAAATGTCAGGCTCCCTTATACACAGCCAGTCTGCAGGTCGACCATAGTGACTGGATA
TGTTGTGTTTTACAGTATTATGTAGTCTGTTTTTTATGCAAAATCTAATTTAATATATTGATATTTATAT
CATTTTACGTTTCTCGTTCAGCTTTCTTGTACAAAGTGGTGATGGGCTGCAGGAATTCGATATCAAGCTT
AATGGTGAGCAAGGGCGAGGAGCTGTTCACCGGGGTGGTGCCCATCCTGGTCGAGCTGGACGGCGACGTA
AACGGCCACAAGTTCAGCGTGTCCGGCGAGGGCGAGGGCGATGCCACCTACGGCAAGCTGACCCTGAAGT
TCATCTGCACCACCGGCAAGCTGCCCGTGCCCTGGCCCACCCTCGTGACCACCTTCGGCTACGGCCTGCA
GTGCTTCGCCCGCTACCCCGACCACATGAAGCAGCACGACTTCTTCAAGTCCGCCATGCCCGAAGGCTAC
GTCCAGGAGCGCACCATCTTCTTCAAGGACGACGGCAACTACAAGACCCGCGCCGAGGTGAAGTTCGAGG
GCGACACCCTGGTGAACCGCATCGAGC
